>Addgene plasmid #63184 | pAV11K | depositor full sequence | sequence record 104886 | pAV11K sequence 6899 bps
TTATTATCATGACATTAACCTATAAAAATAGGCGTATCACGAGGCCCTTTGTCACAGCTTGTCTGTAAGC
GGATGCCGGGAGCAGACAAGCCCGTCAGGGCGCGTCAGCGGGTGTTGGCGGGTGTCGGGGCTGGCTTAAC
TATGCGGCATCAGAGCAGATTGTACTGAGAGTGCACCATACCACAGCTTTTCAATTCAATTCATCATTTT
TTTTTTATTCTTTTTTTTGATTTCGGTTTCTTTGAAATTTTTTTGATTCGGTAATCTCCGAACAGAAGGA
AGAACGAAGGAAGGAGCACAGACTTAGATTGGTATATATACGCATATGTAGTGTTGAAGAAACATGAAAT
TGCCCAGTATTCTTAACCCAACTGCACAGAACAAAAACCTGCAGGAAACGAAGATAAATCATGTCGAAAG
CTACATATAAGGAACGTGCTGCTACTCATCCTAGTCCTGTTGCTGCCAAGCTATTTAATATCATGCACGA
AAAGCAAACAAACTTGTGTGCTTCATTGGATGTTCGTACCACCAAGGAATTACTGGAGTTAGTTGAAGCA
TTAGGTCCCAAAATTTGTTTACTAAAAACACATGTGGATATCTTGACTGATTTTTCCATGGAGGGCACAG
TTAAGCCGCTAAAGGCATTATCCGCCAAGTACAATTTTTTACTCTTCGAAGACAGAAAATTTGCTGACAT
TGGTAATACAGTCAAATTGCAGTACTCTGCGGGTGTATACTAAACTCACAAATTAGAGCTTCAATTTAAT
TATATCAGTTATTACCCCTCCTCGAGCGTCGACAACCCTTAATATAACTTCGTATAATGTATGCTATACG
AAGTTATTAGGTCTAGAGATCTGTTTAGCTTGCCTCGTCCCCGCCGGGTCACCCGGCCAGCGACATGGAG
GCCCAGAATACCCTCCTTGACAGTCTTGACGTGCGCAGCTCAGGGGCATGATGTGACTGTCGCCCGTACA
TTTAGCCCATACATCCCCATGTATAATCATTTGCATCCATACATTTTGATGGCCGCACGGCGCGAAGCAA
AAATTACGGCTCCTCGCTGCAGACCTGCGAGCAGGGAAACGCTCCCCTCACAGACGCGTTGAATTGTCCC
CACGCCGCGCCCCTGTAGAGAAATATAAAAGGTTAGGATTTGCCACTGAGGTTCTTCTTTCATATACTTC
CTTTTAAAATCTTGCTAGGATACAGTTCTCACATCACATCCGAACATAAACAACCATGGGTAAGGAAAAG
ACTCACGTTTCGAGGCCGCGATTAAATTCCAACATGGATGCTGATTTATATGGGTATAAATGGGCTCGCG
ATAATGTCGGGCAATCAGGTGCGACAATCTATCGATTGTATGGGAAGCCCGATGCGCCAGAGTTGTTTCT
GAAACATGGCAAAGGTAGCGTTGCCAATGATGTTACAGATGAGATGGTCAGACTAAACTGGCTGACGGAA
TTTATGCCTCTTCCGACCATCAAGCATTTTATCCGTACTCCTGATGATGCATGGTTACTCACCACTGCGA
TCCCCGGCAAAACAGCATTCCAGGTATTAGAAGAATATCCTGATTCAGGTGAAAATATTGTTGATGCGCT
GGCAGTGTTCCTGCGCCGGTTGCATTCGATTCCTGTTTGTAATTGTCCTTTTAACAGCGATCGCGTATTT
CGTCTCGCTCAGGCGCAATCACGAATGAATAACGGTTTGGTTGATGCGAGTGATTTTGATGACGAGCGTA
ATGGCTGGCCTGTTGAACAAGTCTGGAAAGAAATGCATAAGCTTTTGCCATTCTCACCGGATTCAGTCGT
CACTCATGGTGATTTCTCACTTGATAACCTTATTTTTGACGAGGGGAAATTAATAGGTTGTATTGATGTT
GGACGAGTCGGAATCGCAGACCGATACCAGGATCTTGCCATCCTATGGAACTGCCTCGGTGAGTTTTCTC
CTTCATTACAGAAACGGCTTTTTCAAAAATATGGTATTGATAATCCTGATATGAATAAATTGCAGTTTCA
TTTGATGCTCGATGAGTTTTTCTAATCAGTACTGACAATAAAAAGATTCTTGTTTTCAAGAACTTGTCAT
TTGTATAGTTTTTTTATATTGTAGTTGTTCTATTTTAATCAAATGTTAGCGTGATTTATATTTTTTTTCG
CCTCGACATCATCTGCCCAGATGCGAAGTTAAGTGCGCAGAAAGTAATATCATGCGTCAATCGTATGTGA
ATGCTGGTCGCTATACTGCTGTCGATTCGATACTAACGCCGCCATCCAGTGTCGAAAACGAGCTCTCGAG
AACCCTTAATATAACTTCGTATAATGTATGCTATACGAAGTTATTAGGTGATATCAGATCCACTAGTGGC
CTATGTATGCGGTGTGAAATACCGCACAGATGCGTAAGGAGAAAATACCGCATCAGGAAATTGTAAACGT
TAATATTTTGTTAAAATTCGCGTTAAATTTTTGTTAAATCAGCTCATTTTTTAACCAATAGGCCGAAATC
GGCAAAATCCCTTATAAATCAAAAGAATAGACCGAGATAGGGT
[37 nt withheld, positions 2564-2600]
AAAGAACGTGGACTCCAACGTCAAAGG
[49 nt withheld, positions 2628-2676]
T
[91 nt withheld, positions 2678-2768]
G
[124 nt withheld, positions 2770-2893]
CGCGCCATTCGCCATTCAGGCTGCGCAACTGTTGGGAAGGGCGATCGGTGCGGGCCTCTTCGCTATTACG
CCAGCTGGCGAAAGGGGGATGTGCTGCAAGGCGATTAAGTTGGGTAACGCCAGGGTTTTCCCAGTCACGA
CGTTGTAAAACGACGGCCAGTGAGCGCGCGTAATACGACTCACTATAGGGCGAATTGGGTACCGGGCCCC
CCCTCGAGGTCGACGGTATCGATAAGCTTGATATCGAATTCCTGCAGCCCCCAGTAGAGACCGCCTGGCT
CTAGTAGCGATCTACACTAGCACTATCAGCGTTATTAAGCACCGGTGGAGTGACGACCTTCAGCACGTTC
GTACTGTTCAACGATGGTGTAGTCTTCGTTGTGGGAGGTGATGTCCAGTTTGATGTCGGTTTTGTAAGCA
CCCGGCAGCTGAACCGGTTTTTTAGCCATGTAGGTGGTTTTAACTTCAGCGTCGTAGTGACCACCGTCTT
TCAGTTTCAGACGCATTTTGATTTCACCTTTCAGAGCACCGTCTTCCGGGTACATACGTTCGGTGGAAGC
TTCCCAACCCATGGTTTTTTTCTGCATAACCGGACCGTCGGACGGGAAGTTGGTACCACGCAGTTTAACT
TTGTAGATGAACTCACCGTCTTGCAGGGAGGAGTCCTGGGTAACGGTAACAACACCACCGTCTTCGAAGT
TCATAACACGTTCCCATTTGAAACCTTCCGGGAAGGACAGTTTCAGGTAGTCCGGGATGTCAGCCGGGTG
TTTAACGTAAGCTTTGGAACCGTACTGGAACTGCGGGGACAGGATGTCCCAAGCGAACGGCAGCGGACCA
CCTTTGGTAACTTTCAGTTTAGCGGTCTGGGTACCTTCGTACGGACGACCTTCACCTTCACCTTCGATTT
CGAACTCGTGACCGTTAACGGAACCTTCCATACGAACTTTGAAACGCATGAACTCTTTGATAACGTCTTC
GGAGGAAGCCATCTAGTATTTCTCCTCTTTCTCTAGTATGTGTGAAATTGTTATCCGCTCACAATTCCAC
ACAACATACGAGCCGGAAGCATAAAGTGTAAAGCCTGGGGTGCCTAATGAGTGAGCTAACTCACATTAAT
TGCGTTGCGCTCACTGCCCGCTTTCCAGTCGGGAAACCTGTCGTGCCAGCTGCATTAATGAATCGGCCAA
CGCGCGGGGAGAGGCGGTTTGCGTATTGGGTCTCATTTTGGGGATCCACTAGTTCTAGAGCGGCCGCCAC
CGCGGTGGAGCTCCAGCTTTTGTTCCCTTTAGTGAGGGTTAATTGCGCGCTTGGCGTAATCATGGTCATA
GCTGTTTCCTGTGTGAAATTGTTATCCGCTCACAATTCCACACAACATAGGAGCCGGAAGCATAAAGTGT
AAAGCCTGGGGTGCCTAATGAGTGAGGTAACTCACATTAATTGCGTTGCGCTCACTGCCCGCTTTCCAGT
CGGGAAACCTGTCGTGCCAGCTGCATTAATGAATCGGCCAACGCGCGGGGAGAGGCGGTTTGCGTATTGG
GCGCTCTTCCGCTTCCTCGCTCACTGACTCGCTGCGCTCGGTCGTTCGGCTGCGGCGAGCGGTATCAGCT
CACTCAAAGGCGGTAATACGGTTATCCACAGAATCAGGGGATAACGCAGGAAAGAACATGTGAGCAAAAG
GCCAGCAAAAGGCCAGGAACCGTAAAAAGGCCGCGTTGCTGGCGTTTTTCCATAGGCTCCGCCCCCCTGA
CGAGCATCACAAAAATCGACGCTCAAGTCAGAGGTGGCGAAACCCGACAGGACTATAAAGATACCAGGCG
TTTCCCCCTGGAAGCTCCCTCGTGCGCTCTCCTGTTCCGACCCTGCCGCTTACCGGATACCTGTCCGCCT
TTCTCCCTTCGGGAAGCGTGGCGCTTTCTCATAGCTCACGCTGTAGGTATCTCAGTTCGGTGTAGGTCGT
TCGCTCCAAGCTGGGCTGTGTGCACGAACCCCCCGTTCAGCCCGACCGCTGCGCCTTATCCGGTAACTAT
CGTCTTGAGTCCAACCCGGTAAGACACGACTTATCGCCACTGGCAGCAGCCACTGGTAACAGGATTAGCA
GAGCGAGGTATGTAGGCGGTGCTACAGAGTTCTTGAAGTGGTGGCCTAACTACGGCTACACTAGAAGGAC
AGTATTTGGTATCTGCGCTCTGCTGAAGCCAGTTACCTTCGGAAAAAGAGTTGGTAGCTCTTGATCCGGC
AAACAAACCACCGCTGGTAGCGGTGGTTTTTTTGTTTGCAAGCAGCAGATTACGCGCAGAAAAAAAGGAT
CTCAAGAAGATCCTTTGATCTTTTCTACGGGGTCTGACGCTCAGTGGAACGAAAACTCACGTTAAGGGAT
TTTGGTCATGAGATTATCAAAAAGGATCTTCACCTAGATCCTTTTAAATTAAAAATGAAGTTTTAAATCA
ATCTAAAGTATATATGAGTAAACTTGGTCTGACAGTTACCAATGCTTAATCAGTGAGGCACCTATCTCAG
CGATCTGTCTATTTCGTTCATCCATAGTTGCCTGACTCCCCGTCGTGTAGATAACTACGATACGGGAGGG
CTTACCATCTGGCCCCAGTGCTGCAATGATACCGCGAGATCCACGCTCACCGGCTCCAGATTTATCAGCA
ATAAACCAGCCAGCCGGAAGGGCCGAGCGCAGAAGTGGTCCTGCAACTTTATCCGCCTCCATCCAGTCTA
TTAATTGTTGCCGGGAAGCTAGAGTAAGTAGTTCGCCAGTTAATAGTTTGCGCAACGTTGTTGCCATTGC
TACAGGCATCGTGGTGTCACGCTCGTCGTTTGGTATGGCTTCATTCAGCTCCGGTTCCCAACGATCAAGG
CGAGTTACATGATCCCCCATGTTGTGCAAAAAAGCGGTTAGCTCCTTCGGTCCTCCGATCGTTGTCAGAA
GTAAGTTGGCCGCAGTGTTATCACTCATGGTTATGGCAGCACTGCATAATTCTCTTACTGTCATGCCATC
CGTAAGATGCTTTTCTGTGACTGGTGAGTACTCAACCAAGTCATTCTGAGAATAGTGTATGCGGCGACCG
AGTTGCTCTTGCCCGGCGTCAATACGGGATAATACCGCGCCACATAGCAGAACTTTAAAAGTGCTCATCA
TTGGAAAACGTTCTTCGGGGCGAAAACTCTCAAGGATCTTACCGCTGTTGAGATCCAGTTCGATGTAACC
CACTCGTGCACCCAACTGATCTTCAGCATCTTTTACTTTCACCAGCGTTTCTGGGTGAGCAAAAACAGGA
AGGCAAAATGCCGCAAAAAAGGGAATAAGGGCGACACGGAAATGTTGAATACTCATACTCTTCCTTTTTC
AATATTATTGAAGCATTTATCAGGGTTATTGTCTCATGAGCGGATACATATTTGAATGTATTTAGAAAAA
TAAACAAATAGGGGTTCCGCGCACATTTCCCCGAAAAGTGCCACCTGGGTCCTTTTCATCACGTGCTATA
AAAATAATTATAATTTAAATTTTTTAATATAAATATATAAATTAAAAATAGAAAGTAAAAAAAGAAATTA
AAGAAAAAATAGTTTTTGTTTTCCGAAGATGTAAAAGACTCTAGGGGGATCGCCAACAAATACTACCTTT
TATCTTGCTCTTCCTGCTCTCAGGTATTAATGCCGAATTGTTTCATCTTGTCTGTGTAGAAGACCACACA
CGAAAATCCTGTGATTTTACATTTTACTTATCGTTAATCGAATGTATATCTATTTAATCTGCTTTTCTTG
TCTAATAAATATATATGTAAAGTACGCTTTTTGTTGAAATTTTTTAAACCTTTGTTTATTTTTTTTTCTT
CATTCCGTAACTCTTCTACCTTCTTTATTTACTTTCTAAAATCCAAATACAAAACATAAAAATAAATAAA
CACAGAGTAAATTCCCAAATTATTCCATCATTAAAAGATACGAGGCGCGTGTAAGTTACAGGCAAGCGAT
CCGTCCTAAGAAACCA
Features (pLannotate 1.2.2; 26 found; start..end, strand, type, name):
    131..180     +  misc_feature   bom (fragment): basis of mobility region from pBR322
    195..410     +  promoter       URA3 promoter: S. cerevisiae URA3
    411..740     +  CDS            URA3 (fragment): orotidine-5'-phosphate decarboxylase, required for uracil biosynthesis; S. cerevisiae URA3; yeast auxotrophic marker, counterselectable with 5-fluoroorotic acid (5-FOA)
    814..847     -  protein_bind   loxP: Cre-mediated recombination occurs in the 8-bp core sequence (GCATACAT). Cre recombinase
    902..2258    +  gene           kanMX: yeast selectable marker conferring kanamycin resistance (Wach et al., 1994)
   2321..2354    -  protein_bind   loxP: Cre-mediated recombination occurs in the 8-bp core sequence (GCATACAT). Cre recombinase
   2386..2437    +  misc_feature   bom (fragment): basis of mobility region from pBR322
   2438..2893    -  rep_origin     f1 ori (sequence partly withheld): f1 bacteriophage origin of replication; arrow indicates direction of (+) strand synthesis
   2901..3056    -  CDS            lacZα (fragment): LacZα fragment of β-galactosidase; lacZ fragment
   3064..3082    +  promoter       T7 promoter: promoter for bacteriophage T7 RNA polymerase
   3091..3153    -  misc_feature   MCS (fragment): pBluescript multiple cloning site
   3211..3885    -  CDS            mRFP1: mRFP1 is a basic (constitutively fluorescent) red fluorescent protein published in 2002, derived from Discosoma sp.. It is reported to be a somewhat slowly-maturing monomer with low acid sensitivity.
   3921..3937    -  protein_bind   lac operator: The lac repressor binds to the lac operator to inhibit transcription in E. coli. This inhibition can be relieved by adding lactose or isopropyl-β-D-thiogalactopyranoside (IPTG). lac repressor encoded by lacI
   3945..3975    -  promoter       lac promoter: promoter for the E. coli lac operon
   3990..4011    -  protein_bind   CAP binding site: CAP binding activates transcription in the presence of cAMP. E. coli catabolite activator protein
   4024..4113    -  CDS            lacI (fragment): lac repressor; lacI; The lac repressor binds to the lac operator to inhibit transcription in E. coli. This inhibition can be relieved by adding lactose or isopropyl-β-D-thiogalactopyranoside (IPTG).
   4123..4166    -  misc_feature   MCS (fragment): pBluescript multiple cloning site
   4179..4197    -  promoter       T3 promoter: promoter for bacteriophage T3 RNA polymerase
   4242..4258    -  protein_bind   lac operator: The lac repressor binds to the lac operator to inhibit transcription in E. coli. This inhibition can be relieved by adding lactose or isopropyl-β-D-thiogalactopyranoside (IPTG). lac repressor encoded by lacI
   4266..4296    -  promoter       lac promoter: promoter for the E. coli lac operon
   4311..4332    -  protein_bind   CAP binding site: CAP binding activates transcription in the presence of cAMP. E. coli catabolite activator protein
   4345..4437    -  CDS            lacI (fragment): lac repressor; lacI; The lac repressor binds to the lac operator to inhibit transcription in E. coli. This inhibition can be relieved by adding lactose or isopropyl-β-D-thiogalactopyranoside (IPTG).
   4620..5208    -  rep_origin     ori: high-copy-number ColE1/pMB1/pBR322/pUC origin of replication
   5379..6239    -  CDS            AmpR: β-lactamase; bla; confers resistance to ampicillin, carbenicillin, and related antibiotics
   6240..6344    -  promoter       AmpR promoter: bla
   6381..6884    +  misc_feature   CEN/ARS: S. cerevisiae CEN6 centromere fused to an autonomously replicating sequence
