[The description below was written by a language model from this plasmid's Addgene catalogue record and pLannotate feature annotations shown in this document.]
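Description:
pAV11K is an empty acceptor vector for yeast Golden Gate (yGG) assembly of Saccharomyces cerevisiae transcription units, built on the pRS416 E. coli–yeast shuttle backbone. In bacteria it replicates from a high-copy ColE1/pUC-type origin and is selected with ampicillin through the AmpR (β-lactamase) gene; an f1 origin is also present. In yeast the CEN/ARS element (CEN6 centromere fused to an autonomously replicating sequence) maintains it as a stable, low-copy episome. The original URA3 marker has been replaced by KanMX as the yeast selectable marker. The feature table shows that the URA3 promoter and a fragment of the URA3 coding sequence remain upstream of the cassette, and that kanMX is flanked by two loxP sites, which in principle would permit Cre-mediated excision of the marker. The catalogue lists a backbone size of 5,700 bp, whereas the deposited full sequence is 6,899 nt.

The cloning site sits in the pBluescript-derived MCS, between the T7 and T3 promoters and the M13 sequencing primer sites. It holds an mRFP1 gene driven by an E. coli lac promoter with its CAP binding site and lac operator, so bacteria carrying the unmodified vector form red or pink colonies. This RFP cassette is flanked by BsaI sites that leave CAGT and TTTT overhangs. In a yGG reaction the parts of a transcription unit displace the RFP, so correct assemblies can be recognised as non-red colonies. Endogenous BsaI and BsmBI sites were removed from the backbone so that these type IIS enzymes cut only at the intended positions. Because this is an empty backbone, no yeast promoter, coding sequence or terminator is supplied in the cloning site; these arrive with the assembled unit.
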