Addgene plasmid #63184: pAV11K
Purpose: (Empty Backbone) pRS416 backbone, URA3 replaced by KanMX, contains an RFP flanked by BsaI sites with CAGT & TTTT overhangs for transcription unit (TU) assembly using yGG.
Depositing lab: Jef Boeke. Depositing organization: Johns Hopkins University and School of Medicine. Publication: Yeast Golden Gate (yGG) for the Efficient Assembly of S. cerevisiae Transcription Units. Agmon N, Mitchell LA, Cai Y, Ikushima S, Chuang J, Zheng A, Choi WJ, Martin JA, Caravelli K, Stracquadanio G, Boeke JD. ACS Synth Biol. 2015 Jul 17;4(7):853-9. doi: 10.1021/sb500372z. Epub 2015 Mar 23. PubMed 25756291.
Backbone
  Vector backbone: pRS416
  Backbone size (bp): 5700
  Modifications to backbone: URA3 was replaced by KanMX, BsaI and BsmBI sites removed from backbone, RFP cloned into the MCS, flanked by BsaI sites for cloning TUs using yGG assmebly
  Vector type: Bacterial Expression, Yeast Expression, Synthetic Biology
  Selectable markers: KanMX
Growth in bacteria
  Bacterial resistance: Ampicillin, 100 μg/mL
  Growth temperature: 37°C
  Growth strain: Top10
  Growth instructions: Grows as red/pink colonies
  Copy number: Unknown
Gene/Insert
  Cloning method: Restriction Enzyme
  Sequencing primers: 5′ M13F; 3′ M13R
Terms and licenses: Academic/Nonprofit Terms; Industry Terms: Not Available to Industry
How to cite: pAV11K was a gift from Jef Boeke (Addgene plasmid # 63184 ; http://n2t.net/addgene:63184 ; RRID:Addgene_63184)
