>Addgene plasmid #63184 | pAV11K | addgene partial sequence | sequence record 107246 | M13-F20 5'-TGTAAAACGACGGCCAGT-3'
CCCCTCGAGGTCGACGGTATCGATAAGCTTGATATCGAATTCCTGCAGCCCCCAGTAGAGACCGCCTGGC
TCTAGTAGCGATCTACACTAGCACTATCAGCGTTATTAAGCACCGGTGGAGTGACGACCTTCAGCACGTT
CGTACTGTTCAACGATGGTGTAGTCTTCGTTGTGGGAGGTGATGTCCAGTTTGATGTCGGTTTTGTAAGC
ACCCGGCAGCTGAACCGGTTTTTTAGCCATGTAGGTGGTTTTAACTTCAGCGTCGTAGTGACCACCGTCT
TTCAGTTTCAGACGCATTTTGATTTCACCTTTCAGAGCACCGTCTTCCGGGTACATACGTTCGGTGGAAG
CTTCCCAACCCATGGTTTTTTTCTGCATAACCGGACCGTCGGACGGGAAGTTGGTACCACGCAGTTTAAC
TTTGTAGATGAACTCACCGTCTTGCAGGGAGGAGTCCTGGGTAACGGTAACAACACCACCGTCTTCGAAG
TTCATAACACGTTCCCATTTGAAACCTTCCGGGAAGGACAGTTTCAGGTAGTCCGGGATGTCAGCCGGGT
GTTTAACGTAAGCTTTGGAACCGTACTGGAACTGCGGGGACAGGATGTCCCAAGCGAACGGCAGCGGACC
ACCTTTGGTAACTTTCAGTTTAGCGGTCTGGGTACCTTCGTACGGACGACCTTCACCTTCACCTTCGATT
TCGAACTCGTGACCGTTAACGGAACCTTCCATACGAACTTTGAAACGCATGAACTCTTTGATAACGTCTT
CGGAGGAAGCCATCTAGTATT
