>Addgene plasmid #63184 | pAV11K | addgene partial sequence | sequence record 107574 | M13pUC-Fwd 5'-CCCAGTCACGACGTTGTAAAACG-3'
ACTCACTATAGGGCGAATTGGGTACCGGGCCCCCCCTCGAGGTCGACGGTATCGATAAGCTTGATATCGA
ATTCCTGCAGCCCCCAGTAGAGACCGCCTGGCTCTAGTAGCGATCTACACTAGCACTATCAGCGTTATTA
AGCACCGGTGGAGTGACGACCTTCAGCACGTTCGTACTGTTCAACGATGGTGTAGTCTTCGTTGTGGGAG
GTGATGTCCAGTTTGATGTCGGTTTTGTAAGCACCCGGCAGCTGAACCGGTTTTTTAGCCATGTAGGTGG
TTTTAACTTCAGCGTCGTAGTGACCACCGTCTTTCAGTTTCAGACGCATTTTGATTTCACCTTTCAGAGC
ACCGTCTTCCGGGTACATACGTTCGGTGGAAGCTTCCCAACCCATGGTTTTTTTCTGCATAACCGGACCG
TCGGACGGGAAGTTGGTACCACGCAGTTTAACTTTGTAGATGAACTCACCGTCTTGCAGGGAGGAGTCCT
GGGTAACGGTAACAACACCACCGTCTTCGAAGTTCATAACACGTTCCCATTTGAAACCTTCCGGGAAGGA
CAGTTTCAGGTAGTCCGGGATGTCAGCCGGGTGTTTAACGTAAGCTTTGGAACCGTACTGGAACTGCGGG
GACAGGATGTCCCAAGCGAACGGCAGCGGACCACCTTTGGTAACTTTCAGTTTAGCGGTCTGGGTACCTT
CGTACGGACGACCTTCACCTTCACCTTCGATTTCGAACTCGTGACCGTTAACGGAACCTTCCATACGAAC
TTTGAAACGCATGAACTCTTTGATAACGTCTTCGGAGGAAGCCATCTAGTATTTCTCCTCTTTCTCTAG
